>Addgene plasmid #171001 | EGFP-uTEV1-MAVS-mTA3 | addgene full sequence | sequence record 335916 | Addgene Partial NGS Result
TTAATGTAGTCTTATGCAATACTCTTGTAGTCTTGCAACATGGTAACGATGAGTTAGCAACATGCCTTAC
AAGGAGAGAAAAAGCACCGTGCATGCCGATTGGTGGAAGTAAGGTGGTACGATCGTGCCTTATTAGGAAG
GCAACAGACGGGTCTGACATGGATTGGACGAACCACTGAATTGCCGCATTGCAGAGATATTGTATTTAAG
TGCCTAGCTCGATACATAAACGGGTCTCTCTGGTTAGACCAGATCTGAGCCTGGGAGCTCTCTGGCTAAC
TAGGGAACCCACTGCTTAAGCCTCAATAAAGCTTGCCTTGAGTGCTTCAAGTAGTGTGTGCCCGTCTGTT
GTGTGACTCTGGTAACTAGAGATCCCTCAGACCCTTTTAGTCAGTGTGGAAAATCTCTAGCAGTGGCGCC
CGAACAGGGACTTGAAAGCGAAAGGGAAACCAGAGGAGCTCTCTCGACGCAGGACTCGGCTTGCTGAAGC
GCGCACGGCAAGAGGCGAGGGGCGGCGACTGGTGAGTACGCCAAAAATTTTGACTAGCGGAGGCTAGAAG
GAGAGAGATGGGTGCGAGAGCGTCAGTATTAAGCGGGGGAGAATTAGATCGCGATGGGAAAAAATTCGGT
TAAGGCCAGGGGGAAAGAAAAAATATAAATTAAAACATATAGTATGGGCAAGCAGGGAGCTAGAACGATT
CGCAGTTAATCCTGGCCTGTTAGAAACATCAGAAGGCTGTAGACAAATACTGGGACAGCTACAACCATCC
CTTCAGACAGGATCAGAAGAACTTAGATCATTATATAATACAGTAGCAACCCTCTATTGTGTGCATCAAA
GGATAGAGATAAAAGACACCAAGGAAGCTTTAGACAAGATAGAGGAAGAGCAAAACAAAAGTAAGACCAC
CGCACAGCAAGCGGCCGCTGATCTTCAGACCTGGAGGAGGAGATATGAGGGACAATTGGAGAAGTGAATT
ATATAAATATAAAGTAGTAAAAATTGAACCATTAGGAGTAGCACCCACCAAGGCAAAGAGAAGAGTGGTG
CAGAGAGAAAAAAGAGCAGTGGGAATAGGAGCTTTGTTCCTTGGGTTCTTGGGAGCAGCAGGAAGCACTA
TGGGCGCAGCGTCAATGACGCTGACGGTACAGGCCAGACAATTATTGTCTGGTATAGTGCAGCAGCAGAA
CAATTTGCTGAGGGCTATTGAGGCGCAACAGCATCTGTTGCAACTCACAGTCTGGGGCATCAAGCAGCTC
CAGGCAAGAATCCTGGCTGTGGAAAGATACCTAAAGGATCAACAGCTCCTGGGGATTTGGGGTTGCTCTG
GAAAACTCATTTGCACCACTGCTGTGCCTTGGAATGCTAGTTGGAGTAATAAATCTCTGGAACAGATTTG
GAATCACACGACCTGGATGGAGTGGGACAGAGAAATTAACAATTACACAAGCTTAATACACTCCTTAATT
GAAGAATCGCAAAACCAGCAAGAAAAGAATGAACAAGAATTATTGGAATTAGATAAATGGGCAAGTTTGT
GGAATTGGTTTAACATAACAAATTGGCTGTGGTATATAAAATTATTCATAATGATAGTAGGAGGCTTGGT
AGGTTTAAGAATAGTTTTTGCTGTACTTTCTATAGTGAATAGAGTTAGGCAGGGATATTCACCATTATCG
TTTCAGACCCACCTCCCAACCCCGAGGGGACAATTCTCGACCTCGAGACAAATGGCAGTATTCATCCACA
ATTTTAAAAGAAAAGGGGGGATTGGGGGGTACAGTGCAGGGGAAAGAATAGTAGACATAATAGCAACAGA
CATACAAACTAAAGAATTACAAAAACAAATTACAAAAATTCAAAATTTTCGGGTTTATTACAGGGACAGC
AGAGATCCACTTTGGCCGCGAATCGATATGTCGAGTTTACTCCCTATCAGTGATAGAGAACGTATGTCGA
GTTTACTCCCTATCAGTGATAGAGAACGATGTCGAGTTTACTCCCTATCAGTGATAGAGAACGTATGTCG
AGTTTACTCCCTATCAGTGATAGAGAACGTATGTCGAGTTTACTCCCTATCAGTGATAGAGAACGTATGT
CGAGTTTATCCCTATCAGTGATAGAGAACGTATGTCGAGTTTACTCCCTATCAGTGATAGAGAACGTATG
TCGAGGTAGGCGTGTACGGTGGGAGGCCTATATAAGCAGAGCTCGTTTAGTGAACCGTCAGATCGCCTGG
AGAATTGGCTAGCGCCACCATGGTGAGCAAGGGCGAGGAGCTGTTCACCGGGGTGGTGCCCATCCTGGTC
GAGCTGGACGGCGACGTAAACGGCCACAAGTTCAGCGTGTCCGGCGAGGGCGAGGGCGATGCCACCTACG
GCAAGCTGACCCTGAAGTTCATCTGCACCACCGGCAAGCTGCCCGTGCCCTGGCCCACCCTCGTGACCAC
CCTGACCTACGGCGTGCAGTGCTTCAGCCGCTACCCCGACCACATGAAGCAGCACGACTTCTTCAAGTCC
GCCATGCCCGAAGGCTACGTCCAGGAGCGCACCATCTTCTTCAAGGACGACGGCAACTACAAGACCCGCG
CCGAGGTGAAGTTCGAGGGCGACACCCTGGTGAACCGCATCGAGCTGAAGGGCATCGACTTCAAGGAGGA
CGGCAACATCCTGGGGCACAAGCTGGAGTACAACTACAACAGCCACAACGTCTATATCATGGCCGACAAG
CAGAAGAACGGCATCAAGGTGAACTTCAAGATCCGCCACAACATCGAGGACGGCAGCGTGCAGCTCGCCG
ACCACTACCAGCAGAACACCCCCATCGGCGACGGCCCCGTGCTGCTGCCCGACAACCACTACCTGAGCAC
CCAGTCCGCCCTGAGCAAAGACCCCAACGAGAAGCGCGATCACATGGTCCTGCTGGAGTTCGTGACCGCC
GCCGGGATCACTCTCGGCATGGACGAGCTGTACAAGGACCTTGGATCTGGCACAGGCGGATCCGGTTCAG
GCGGAGAAAGCTTGTTTAAGGGACCACGTGATTACAACCCGATATCGAGCACCATTTGTCATTTGACGAA
TGAATCTGATGGGCACACAACATCGTTGTATGGTATTGGATTTGGTCCCTTCATCATTACAAACAAGCAC
TTGTTTAGAAGAAATAATGGAACACTGTTGGTCCAATCACTACATGGTGTATTCAAGGTCAAGAACACCA
CGACTTTGCAACAACACCTCATTGATGGGAGGGACATGATAATTATTCGCATGCCTAAGGATTTCCCACC
ATTTCCTCAAAAGCTGAAATTTAGAGAGCCACAAAGGGAAGAGCGCATATGTCTTGTGACAACCAACTTC
CAAACTAAGAGCATGTCTAGCATGGTGTCAGACACTAGTTGCACATTCCCTTCATCTGATGGCATATTCT
GGAAGCATTGGATTCAAACCAAGGATGGGCAGTGTGGCAATCCATTAGTATCAACTAGAGATGGGTTCAT
TGTTGGTATACACTCAGCATCGAATTTCACCAACACAAACAATTATTTCACAAGCGTGCCGAAAAACTTC
ATGGAATTGTTGACAAATCAGGAGGCGCAGCAGTGGGTTAGTGGTTGGCGATTAAATGCTGACTCAGTAT
TGTGGGGGGGCCATAAAGTTTTCATGGTGGAATTCGGTTCCACGTCAGGTTCTGGCAAGCCCGGATCAGG
CGAGGGTAGCGGCTCTACTTCTGGGTCTGGTAAGCCTGGGAGTGGAGAGGGGAGCGGCAGTTCCGGCTCA
GGTAGTGGAAGGCCCTCACCTGGGGCTCTGTGGCTCCAGGTGGCTGTGACAGGGGTGCTGGTAGTCACAC
TCCTGGTGGTGCTGTTCATCGTACGGCGGCGTCTGCACTAGGGCCGAATTCATCCGGGGTTGGGGTTGCG
CCTTTTCCAAGGCAGCCCTGGGTTTGCGCAGGGACGCGGCTGCTCTGGGCGTGGTTCCGGGAAACGCAGC
GGCGCCGACCCTGGGTCTCGCACATTCTTCACGTCCGTTCGCAGCGTCACCCGGATCTTCGCCGCTACCC
TTGTGGGCCCCCCGGCGACGCTTCCTGCTCCGCCCCTAAGTCGGGAAGGTTCCTTGCGGTTCGCGGCGTG
CCGGACGTGACAAACGGAAGCCGCACGTCTCACTAGTACCCTCGCAGACGGACAGCGCCAGGGAGCAATG
GCAGCGCGCCGACCGCGATGGGCTGTGGCCAATAGCGGCTGCTCAGCAGGGCGCGCCGAGAGCAGCGGCC
GGGAAGGGGCGGTGCGGGAGGCGGGGTGTGGGGCGGTAGTGTGGGCCCTGTTCCTGCCCGCGCGGTGTTC
CGCATTCTGCAAGCCTCCGGAGCGCACGTCGGCAGTCGGCTCCCTCGTTGACCGAATCACCGACCTCTCT
CCCCAGCAATTCACCATGTCTAGACTGGACAAGAGCAAAGTCATAAACGGAGCTCTGGAATTACTCAATG
GTGTCGGTATCGAAGGCCTGACGACAAGGAAACTCGCTCAAAAGCTGGGAGTTGAGCAGCCTACCCTGTA
CTGGCACGTGAAGAACAAGCGGGCCCTGCTCGATGCCCTGCCAATCGAGATGCTGGACAGGCATCATACC
CACTTCTGCCCCCTGGAAGGCGAGTCATGGCAAGACTTTCTGCGGAACAACGCCAAGTCATACCGCTGTG
CTCTCCTCTCACATCGCGACGGGGCTAAAGTGCATCTCGGCACCCGCCCAACAGAGAAACAGTACGAAAC
CCTGGAAAATCAGCTCGCGTTCCTGTGTCAGCAAGGCTTCTCCCTGGAGAACGCACTGTACGCTCTGTCC
GCCGTGGGCCACTTTACACTGGGCTGCGTATTGGAGGAACAGGAGCATCAAGTAGCAAAAGAGGAAAGAG
AGACACCTACCACCGATTCTATGCCCCCACTTCTGAGACAAGCAATTGAGCTGTTCGACCGGCAGGGAGC
CGAACCTGCCTTCCTTTTCGGCCTGGAACTAATCATATGTGGCCTGGAGAAACAGCTAAAGTGCGAAAGC
GGCGGGCCGACCGACGCCCTTGACGATTTTGACTTAGACATGCTCCCAGCCGATGCCCTTGACGACTTTG
ACCTTGATATGCTGCCTGCTGACGCTCTTGACGATTTTGACCTTGACATGCTCCCCGGGTAACTAAGTAA
GGATCGATCCAAGATATCGTATTCTTAACTATGTTGCTCCTTTTACGCTATGTGGATACGCTGCTTTAAT
GCCTTTGTATCATGCTATTGCTTCCCGTATGGCTTTCATTTTCTCCTCCTTGTATAAATCCTGGTTGCTG
TCTCTTTATGAGGAGTTGTGGCCCGTTGTCAGGCAACGTGGCGTGGTGTGCACTGTGTTTGCTGACGCAA
CCCCCACTGGTTGGGGCATTGCCACCACCTGTCAGCTCCTTTCCGGGACTTTCGCTTTCCCCCTCCCTAT
TGCCACGGCGGAACTCATCGCCGCCTGCCTTGCCCGCTGCTGGACAGGGGCTCGGCTGTTGGGCACTGAC
AATTCCGTGGTGTTGTCGGGGAAGCTGACGTCCTTTCCATGGCTGCTCGCCTGTGTTGCCACCTGGATTC
TGCGCGGGACGTCCTTCTGCTACGTCCCTTCGGCCCTCAATCCAGCGGACCTTCCTTCCCGCGGCCTGCT
GCCGGCTCTGCGGCCTCTTCCGCGTCTTCGCCTTCGCCCTCAGACGAGTCGGATCTCCCTTTGGGCCGCC
TCCCCGCCTGTTTCGCCTCGGCGTCCGGACTAGAGGTACCTTTAAGACCAATGACTTACAAGGCAGCTGT
AGATCTTAGCCACTTTTTAAAAGAAAAGGGGGGACTGGAAGGGCTAATTCACTCCCAACGAAGACAAGAT
CTGCTTTTTGCTTGTACTGGGTCTCTCTGGTTAGACCAGATCTGAGCCTGGGAGCTCTCTGGCTAACTAG
GGAACCCACTGCTTAAGCCTCAATAAAGCTTGCCTTGAGTGCTTCAAGTAGTGTGTGCCCGTCTGTTGTG
TGACTCTGGTAACTAGAGATCCCTCAGACCCTTTTAGTCAGTGTGGAAAATCTCTAGCAGTAGTAGTTCA
TGTCATCTTATTATTCAGTATTTATAACTTGCAAAGAAATGAATATCAGAGAGTGAGAGGAACTTGTTTA
TTGCAGCTTATAATGGTTACAAATAAAGCAATAGCATCACAAATTTCACAAATAAAGCATTTTTTTCACT
GCATTCTAGTTGTGGTTTGTCCAAACTCATCAATGTATCTTATCATGTCTGGCTCTAGCTATCCCGCCCC
TAACTCCGCCCATCCCGCCCCTAACTCCGCCCAGTTCCGCCCATTCTCCGCCCCATGGCTGACTAATTTT
TTTTATTTATGCAGAGGCCGAGGCCGCCTCGGCCTCTGAGCTATTCCAGAAGTAGTGAGGAGGCTTTTTT
GGAGGCCTTTCAAATATGTATCCGCTCATGAGACAATAACCCTGATAAATGCTTCAATAATATTGAAAAA
GGAAGAGTATGAGTATTCAACATTTCCGTGTCGCCCTTATTCCCTTTTTTGCGGCATTTTGCCTTCCTGT
TTTTGCTCACCCAGAAACGCTGGTGAAAGTAAAAGATGCTGAAGATCAGTTGGGTGCACGAGTGGGTTAC
ATCGAACTGGATCTCAACAGCGGTAAGATCCTTGAGAGTTTTCGCCCCGAAGAACGTTTTCCAATGATGA
GCACTTTTAAAGTTCTGCTATGTGGCGCGGTATTATCCCGTATTGACGCCGGGCAAGAGCAACTCGGTCG
CCGCATACACTATTCTCAGAATGACTTGGTTGAGTACTCACCAGTCACAGAAAAGCATCTTACGGATGGC
ATGACAGTAAGAGAATTATGCAGTGCTGCCATAACCATGAGTGATAACACTGCGGCCAACTTACTTCTGA
CAACGATCGGAGGACCGAAGGAGCTAACCGCTTTTTTGCACAACATGGGGGATCATGTAACTCGCCTTGA
TCGTTGGGAACCGGAGCTGAATGAAGCCATACCAAACGACGAGCGTGACACCACGATGCCTGTAGCAATG
GCAACAACGTTGCGCAAACTATTAACTGGCGAACTACTTACTCTAGCTTCCCGGCAACAATTAATAGACT
GGATGGAGGCGGATAAAGTTGCAGGACCACTTCTGCGCTCGGCCCTTCCGGCTGGCTGGTTTATTGCTGA
TAAATCTGGAGCCGGTGAGCGTGGGTCTCGCGGTATCATTGCAGCACTGGGGCCAGATGGTAAGCCCTCC
CGTATCGTAGTTATCTACACGACGGGGAGTCAGGCAACTATGGATGAACGAAATAGACAGATCGCTGAGA
TAGGTGCCTCACTGATTAAGCATTGGTAACTGTCAGACCAAGTTTACTCATATATACTTTAGATTGATTT
AAAACTTCATTTTTAATTTAAAAGGATCTAGGTGAAGATCCTTTTTGATAATCTCATGACCAAAATCCCT
TAACGTGAGTTTTCGTTCCACTGAGCGTCAGACCCCGTAGAAAAGATCAAAGGATCTTCTTGAGATCCTT
TTTTTCTGCGCGTAATCTGCTGCTTGCAAACAAAAAAACCACCGCTACCAGCGGTGGTTTGTTTGCCGGA
TCAAGAGCTACCAACTCTTTTTCCGAAGGTAACTGGCTTCAGCAGAGCGCAGATACCAAATACTGTTCTT
CTAGTGTAGCCGTAGTTAGGCCACCACTTCAAGAACTCTGTAGCACCGCCTACATACCTCGCTCTGCTAA
TCCTGTTACCAGTGGCTGCTGCCAGTGGCGATAAGTCGTGTCTTACCGGGTTGGACTCAAGACGATAGTT
ACCGGATAAGGCGCAGCGGTCGGGCTGAACGGGGGGTTCGTGCACACAGCCCAGCTTGGAGCGAACGACC
TACACCGAACTGAGATACCTACAGCGTGAGCTATGAGAAAGCGCCACGCTTCCCGAAGGGAGAAAGGCGG
ACAGGTATCCGGTAAGCGGCAGGGTCGGAACAGGAGAGCGCACGAGGGAGCTTCCAGGGGGAAACGCCTG
GTATCTTTATAGTCCTGTCGGGTTTCGCCACCTCTGACTTGAGCGTCGATTTTTGTGATGCTCGTCAGGG
GGGCGGAGCCTATGGAAAAACGCCAGCAACGCGGCCTTTTTACGGTTCCTGGCCTTTTGCTGGCCTTTTG
CTCACATGTTCTTTCCTGCGTTATCCCCTGATTCTGTGGATAACCGTATTACCGCCTTTGAGTGAGCTGA
TACCGCTCGCCGCAGCCGAACGACCGAGCGCAGCGAGTCAGTGAGCGAGGAAGCGGAAGAGCGCCCAATA
CGCAAACCGCCTCTCCCCGCGCGTTGGCCGATTCATTAATGCAGCTGGCACGACAGGTTTCCCGACTGGA
AAGCGGGCAGTGAGCGCAACGCAATTAATGTGAGTTAGCTCACTCATTAGGCACCCCAGGCTTTACACTT
TATGCTTCCGGCTCGTATGTTGTGTGGAATTGTGAGCGGATAACAATTTCACACAGGAAACAGCTATGAC
CATGATTACGCCAAGCGCGCAATTAACCCTCACTAAAGGGAACAAAAGCTGGAGCTGCAAGC
Features (pLannotate 1.2.2; 27 found; start..end, strand, type, name):
      5..231     +  promoter       RSV promoter: Rous sarcoma virus enhancer/promoter
    232..412     +  LTR            5' LTR (truncated): truncated 5' long terminal repeat (LTR) from HIV-1
    459..584     +  misc_feature   HIV-1 Ψ: packaging signal of human immunodeficiency virus type 1
    568..931     +  CDS            HIV-1 gag (fragment): gag protein from human immunodeficiency virus 1; gag
   1077..1310    +  misc_feature   RRE: The Rev response element (RRE) of HIV-1 allows for Rev-dependent mRNA export from the nucleus to the cytoplasm.
   1687..1711    +  CDS            Rev (fragment): human immunodeficiency virus 1 (HIV-1) Rev protein; rev; enhances nuclear export of unspliced and incompletely spliced viral mRNAs
   1752..1869    +  misc_feature   cPPT/CTS: central polypurine tract and central termination sequence of HIV-1
   1923..2237    +  promoter       tight TRE promoter: Tet-responsive promoter PTight, consisting of seven tet operator sequences followed by the minimal CMV promoter
   2260..2976    +  CDS            EGFP: EGFP is a basic (constitutively fluorescent) green fluorescent protein published in 1996, derived from Aequorea victoria. It is reported to be a rapidly-maturing weak dimer with moderate acid sensitivity.
   3013..3669    +  CDS            TEV protease (fragment): tobacco etch virus protease (Kapust et al., 2001)
   3790..3888    +  CDS            MAVS (fragment): MAVS_HUMAN - Also known as IPS1, KIAA1271, VISA. Experimental evidence at protein level: Swiss-Prot protein existence level 1. Required for innate immune defense against viruses (PubMed:16125763, PubMed:16127453, PubMed:16153868, PubMed:16177806, PubMed:19631370, PubMed:20451243, PubMed:23087404, PubMed:20127681, PubMed:21170385). Acts downstream of DHX33, DDX58/RIG-I and IFIH1/MDA5, which detect intracellular dsRNA produced during viral replication, to coordinate pathways leading to the activation of NF-kappa-B, IRF3 and IRF7, and to the subsequent induction of antiviral cytokines such as IFN
   3906..4416    +  promoter       hPGK promoter: human phosphoglycerate kinase 1 promoter
   4426..5123    +  CDS            rtTA3 (fragment): reverse tetracycline transactivator 3 activates expression from Tet-responsive promoters in the presence of doxycycline
   5053..5163    +  CDS            VP48: 3 tandem repeats of the minimal activation domain of herpes simplex virus VP16 (Cheng et al., 2013)
   5199..5747    +  misc_feature   WPRE (fragment): woodchuck hepatitis virus posttranscriptional regulatory element
   5773..5844    +  CDS            nef (fragment): NEF_HV1Z2 - Experimental evidence at protein level: Swiss-Prot protein existence level 1. Extracellular Nef protein targets CD4(+) T-lymphocytes for apoptosis by interacting with CXCR4 surface receptors. From Human immunodeficiency virus type 1 group M subtype D (isolate Z2/CDC-Z34) (HIV-1).
   5846..6079    +  LTR            3' LTR (ΔU3): self-inactivating 3' long terminal repeat (LTR) from HIV-1
   6151..6272    +  polyA_signal   SV40 poly(A) signal: SV40 polyadenylation signal
   6312..6447    +  rep_origin     SV40 ori: SV40 origin of replication
   6455..6518    +  promoter       AmpR promoter: bla
   6519..7379    +  CDS            AmpR: β-lactamase; bla; confers resistance to ampicillin, carbenicillin, and related antibiotics
   7550..8138    +  rep_origin     ori: high-copy-number ColE1/pMB1/pBR322/pUC origin of replication
   8321..8413    +  CDS            lacI (fragment): lac repressor; lacI; The lac repressor binds to the lac operator to inhibit transcription in E. coli. This inhibition can be relieved by adding lactose or isopropyl-β-D-thiogalactopyranoside (IPTG).
   8426..8447    +  protein_bind   CAP binding site: CAP binding activates transcription in the presence of cAMP. E. coli catabolite activator protein
   8462..8492    +  promoter       lac promoter: promoter for the E. coli lac operon
   8500..8516    +  protein_bind   lac operator: The lac repressor binds to the lac operator to inhibit transcription in E. coli. This inhibition can be relieved by adding lactose or isopropyl-β-D-thiogalactopyranoside (IPTG). lac repressor encoded by lacI
   8561..8579    +  promoter       T3 promoter: promoter for bacteriophage T3 RNA polymerase
