[The description below was written by a language model from this plasmid's Addgene catalogue record and pLannotate feature annotations shown in this document.]
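Description:
EGFP-uTEV1-MAVS-mTA3 is a third-generation-style, self-inactivating HIV-1 lentiviral transfer plasmid built on the pCW-Cas9 backbone for doxycycline-inducible expression in mammalian cells. The viral genome is driven by an RSV promoter fused to a truncated 5' LTR and carries the Ψ packaging signal, RRE for Rev-dependent export, cPPT/CTS, a WPRE and a ΔU3 3' LTR, followed by an SV40 poly(A) signal and SV40 origin. In bacteria it is maintained through a high-copy ColE1/pUC-type origin with ampicillin resistance. No mammalian drug-resistance gene is annotated; the record lists EGFP as the selectable marker, so transduced cells would be identified by fluorescence. The annotated sequence is labelled a partial NGS result, although it spans 8,602 nt and covers the expected elements.

The payload is a synthetic fusion placed under the tight TRE promoter (seven tet operators plus a minimal CMV promoter): EGFP, followed by the TEV protease variant uTEV1, followed by a short C-terminal fragment of human MAVS comprising its transmembrane domain. This tail-anchor segment carries the Y536delinsFIV change, which according to the record gives insertion into both mitochondrial and ER membranes. Downstream, a human PGK promoter constitutively expresses the reverse tetracycline transactivator rtTA3, making this a single-vector Tet-On system in which doxycycline switches on the protease fusion.

The construct serves as the protease component of HiLITR, an engineered transcriptional reporter of protein localization. In the associated work, the system was used in high-throughput CRISPRi screens to find regulators of mitochondrial and ER membrane protein trafficking.
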