Addgene plasmid #171001: EGFP-uTEV1-MAVS-mTA3
Purpose: HiLITR protease with MAVS [Y536delinsFIV] C-terminal tmd targeting information (Mitochondria and ER insertion)
Depositing lab: Alice Ting. Depositing organization: Stanford University. Publication: An engineered transcriptional reporter of protein localization identifies regulators of mitochondrial and ER membrane protein trafficking in high-throughput CRISPRi screens. Coukos RW, Yao D, Sanchez ML, Strand ET, Olive ME, Udeshi ND, Weissman JS, Carr SA, Bassik MC, Ting AY. Elife. 2021 Aug 20;10. pii: 69142. doi: 10.7554/eLife.69142. PubMed 34414886.
Backbone
  Vector backbone: pCW-Cas9
  Backbone size w/o insert (bp): 8000
  Vector type: Mammalian Expression, Lentiviral, Synthetic Biology
  Selectable markers: EGFP
Growth in bacteria
  Bacterial resistance: Ampicillin, 100 μg/mL
  Growth temperature: 37°C
  Growth strain: NEB Stable
  Copy number: High Copy
Gene/Insert
  Gene/Insert name: EGFP-uTEV1-MAVS(tmd)[Y536delinsFIV]
  Species: Synthetic
  Insert size (bp): 1600
  Mutation: MAVS(tmd)[Y536delinsFIV]
  Promoter: pTRE-tight (TetOn)
  Cloning method: Gibson Cloning
Terms and licenses: Academic/Nonprofit Terms; Industry Terms: Not Available to Industry
How to cite: EGFP-uTEV1-MAVS-mTA3 was a gift from Alice Ting (Addgene plasmid # 171001 ; http://n2t.net/addgene:171001 ; RRID:Addgene_171001)
